Addgene plasmid #159167: nuc-yHS1-M7A
Purpose: Nuclear labile heme reporter
Depositing lab: Amit Reddi. Depositing organization: Georgia Institute of Technology. Publication: Heme dynamics and trafficking factors revealed by genetically encoded fluorescent heme sensors. Hanna DA, Harvey RM, Martinez-Guzman O, Yuan X, Chandrasekharan B, Raju G, Outten FW, Hamza I, Reddi AR. Proc Natl Acad Sci U S A. 2016 Jul 5;113(27):7539-44. doi: 10.1073/pnas.1523802113. Epub 2016 May 31. PubMed 27247412.
Backbone
  Vector backbone: p415GPD
  Backbone manufacturer: M. Funk
  Backbone size w/o insert (bp): 6900
  Total vector size (bp): 8600
  Vector type: Yeast Expression
  Selectable markers: LEU2
Growth in bacteria
  Bacterial resistance: Ampicillin, 100 μg/mL
  Growth temperature: 37°C
  Growth strain: DH5alpha
  Copy number: Low Copy
Gene/Insert
  Gene/Insert name: nuc-yHS1-M7A
  Species: S. cerevisiae (budding yeast)
  Insert size (bp): 1770
  Mutation: Mutated Met 7 of the cyt b562 module of nuc-yHS1 to Ala (M7A), creates medium affinity heme sensor
  Promoter: GPD
  Tag / fusion protein: SV40 NLS (C terminal on insert)
  Cloning method: Restriction Enzyme; 5′ cloning site SpeI (not destroyed); 3′ cloning site HindIII (not destroyed)
  Sequencing primers: 5′ T3; 3′ T7 Pro
Terms and licenses: Academic/Nonprofit Terms; Industry Terms: Not Available to Industry
Depositor comments: The first-generation heme sensor, HS1, consists of a heme-binding domain, the His/Met coordinating 4-alpha-helical bundle hemoprotein cytochrome b562 (Cyt b562) (13), fused to a pair of fluorescent proteins, EGFP and Katushka 2 (mKATE2)
How to cite: nuc-yHS1-M7A was a gift from Amit Reddi (Addgene plasmid # 159167 ; http://n2t.net/addgene:159167 ; RRID:Addgene_159167)
