[The description below was written by a language model from this plasmid's Addgene catalogue record and pLannotate feature annotations shown in this document.]
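Description:
nuc-yHS1-M7A is a yeast expression plasmid built on the p415GPD shuttle backbone, carrying a nuclear-targeted, genetically encoded fluorescent sensor for labile heme. In Saccharomyces cerevisiae it is maintained as a low-copy episome through a CEN6/ARS element and selected by leucine prototrophy via the LEU2 marker with its own promoter. In E. coli it is propagated using a ColE1/pUC-type origin and ampicillin resistance (bla). An f1 origin and pBluescript-derived remnants (lac promoter/operator, lacZα fragment, flanking T3 and T7 promoters) are also present. The short RSF ori, lacI, rop, bom and yeast gene fragments called in the annotation look like backbone remnants or partial matches rather than functional parts.

The roughly 1.8 kb insert was cloned between SpeI and HindIII, downstream of the strong constitutive GPD (TDH3) promoter and upstream of the CYC1 terminator. According to the depositor, the parent sensor HS1 consists of the His/Met-coordinating four-helix-bundle hemoprotein cytochrome b562 fused to a pair of fluorescent proteins, EGFP and mKATE2. The feature table shows mKate2 followed by EGFP annotated in two segments. The cytochrome b562 module is not annotated, so its exact position cannot be read from the table. Here Met 7 of the cytochrome b562 module is changed to alanine (M7A), which the record says creates a medium-affinity heme sensor. A C-terminal SV40 nuclear localisation signal, also not separately annotated, directs the protein to the nucleus. The plasmid is intended for reporting labile heme in the yeast nucleus, in studies of heme dynamics and trafficking.
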