Features (pLannotate 1.2.2; 26 found; start..end, strand, type, name):
      1..58      +  rep_origin     RSF ori (fragment): Plasmids containing the RSF 1030 origin of replication can be propagated in E. coli cells that contain additional plasmids with compatible origins.
     60..152     +  CDS            lacI (fragment): lac repressor; lacI; The lac repressor binds to the lac operator to inhibit transcription in E. coli. This inhibition can be relieved by adding lactose or isopropyl-β-D-thiogalactopyranoside (IPTG).
    165..186     +  protein_bind   CAP binding site: CAP binding activates transcription in the presence of cAMP. E. coli catabolite activator protein
    201..231     +  promoter       lac promoter: promoter for the E. coli lac operon
    239..255     +  protein_bind   lac operator: The lac repressor binds to the lac operator to inhibit transcription in E. coli. This inhibition can be relieved by adding lactose or isopropyl-β-D-thiogalactopyranoside (IPTG). lac repressor encoded by lacI
    300..318     +  promoter       T3 promoter: promoter for bacteriophage T3 RNA polymerase
    343..986     +  promoter       GAP promoter: S. cerevisiae TDH3; promoter for glyceraldehyde-3-phosphate dehydrogenase
   1013..1708    +  CDS            mKate2: mKate2 is a basic (constitutively fluorescent) red fluorescent protein published in 2009, derived from Entacmaea quadricolor. It is reported to be a rapidly-maturing monomer with moderate acid sensitivity.
   1700..2482    +  CDS            cEGFP: cEGFP is a basic (constitutively fluorescent) green fluorescent protein published in 2008, derived from Aequorea victoria.
   2495..2764    +  CDS            cEGFP (fragment): cEGFP is a basic (constitutively fluorescent) green fluorescent protein published in 2008, derived from Aequorea victoria.
   2789..2815    +  misc_feature   MCS (fragment): pBluescript multiple cloning site
   2816..3063    +  terminator     CYC1 terminator: S. cerevisiae CYC1; transcription terminator for CYC1
   3082..3100    -  promoter       T7 promoter: promoter for bacteriophage T7 RNA polymerase
   3108..3263    +  CDS            lacZα (fragment): LacZα fragment of β-galactosidase; lacZ fragment
   3267..3695    +  rep_origin     f1 ori (sequence partly withheld): f1 bacteriophage origin of replication; arrow indicates direction of (+) strand synthesis
   3723..3775    -  misc_feature   bom (fragment): basis of mobility region from pBR322
   3806..3883    +  CDS            YO192_YEAST (fragment): Experimental evidence at protein level: Swiss-Prot protein existence level 1. From Saccharomyces cerevisiae (strain ATCC 204508 / S288c) (Baker's yeast).
   4023..4430    +  promoter       LEU2 promoter: S. cerevisiae LEU2
   4431..5525    +  CDS            LEU2: 3-isopropylmalate dehydrogenase, required for leucine biosynthesis; S. cerevisiae LEU2; yeast auxotrophic marker
   5887..6003    -  CDS            NFS1 (fragment): NFS1_YEAST - Also known as SPL1 From Saccharomyces cerevisiae (strain ATCC 204508 / S288c) (Baker's yeast).
   6002..6052    -  misc_feature   bom (fragment): basis of mobility region from pBR322
   6154..6189    -  CDS            rop (fragment): Rop protein, which maintains plasmids at low copy number; rop
   6258..6761    -  misc_feature   CEN/ARS: S. cerevisiae CEN6 centromere fused to an autonomously replicating sequence
   6798..6902    +  promoter       AmpR promoter: bla
   6903..7763    +  CDS            AmpR: β-lactamase; bla; confers resistance to ampicillin, carbenicillin, and related antibiotics
   7934..8522    +  rep_origin     ori: high-copy-number ColE1/pMB1/pBR322/pUC origin of replication
>Addgene plasmid #159167 | nuc-yHS1-M7A | addgene full sequence | sequence record 311533 | Addgene NGS Result
ACCGCTCGCCGCAGCCGAACGACCGAGCGCAGCGAGTCAGTGAGCGAGGAAGCGGAAGAGCGCCCAATAC
GCAAACCGCCTCTCCCCGCGCGTTGGCCGATTCATTAATGCAGCTGGCACGACAGGTTTCCCGACTGGAA
AGCGGGCAGTGAGCGCAACGCAATTAATGTGAGTTAGCTCACTCATTAGGCACCCCAGGCTTTACACTTT
ATGCTTCCGGCTCGTATGTTGTGTGGAATTGTGAGCGGATAACAATTTCACACAGGAAACAGCTATGACC
ATGATTACGCCAAGCGCGCAATTAACCCTCACTAAAGGGAACAAAAGCTGGAGCTCAGTTTATCATTATC
AATACTCGCCATTTCAAAGAATACGTAAATAATTAATAGTAGTGATTTTCCTAACTTTATTTAGTCAAAA
AATTAGCCTTTTAATTCTGCTGTAACCCGTACATGCCCAAAATAGGGGGCGGGTTACACAGAATATATAA
CATCGTAGGTGTCTGGGTGAACAGTTTATTCCTGGCATCCACTAAATATAATGGAGCCCGCTTTTTAAGC
TGGCATCCAGAAAAAAAAAGAATCCCAGCACCAAAATATTGTTTTCTTCACCAACCATCAGTTCATAGGT
CCATTCTCTTAGCGCAACTACAGAGAACAGGGGCACAAACAGGCAAAAAACGGGCACAACCTCAATGGAG
TGATGCAACCTGCCTGGAGTAAATGATGACACAAGGCAATTGACCCACGCATGTATCTATCTCATTTTCT
TACACCTTCTATTACCTTCTGCTCTCTCTGATTTGGAAAAAGCTGAAAAAAAAGGTTGAAACCAGTTCCC
TGAAATTATTCCCCTACTTGACTAATAAGTATATAAAGACGGTAGGTATTGATTGTAATTCTGTAAATCT
ATTTCTTAAACTTCTTAAATTCTACTTTTATAGTTAGTCTTTTTTTTAGTTTTAAAACACCAGAACTTAG
TTTCGACGGATTCTAGAACTAGTCATATGCACATGGTATCGGAACTGATCAAGGAAAACATGCACATGAA
GCTGTATATGGAAGGCACGGTCAACAACCACCACTTTAAATGCACCTCAGAAGGCGAAGGTAAACCTTAT
GAAGGTACCCAAACTATGAGAATTAAGGCTGTCGAAGGTGGCCCACTGCCGTTTGCCTTCGATATCTTAG
CGACTTCTTTTATGTACGGCTCAAAGACATTCATCAACCATACGCAAGGTATCCCAGATTTCTTTAAACA
GTCCTTTCCGGAAGGCTTCACCTGGGAACGCGTTACCACTTATGAAGACGGTGGCGTGCTGACAGCTACG
CAAGATACTTCGTTACAGGACGGTTGTTTGATTTACAACGTCAAAATCCGTGGCGTAAATTTTCCTAGCA
ACGGTCCAGTCATGCAGAAAAAGACATTAGGCTGGGAAGCTAGTACCGAAACTTTGTATCCGGCAGATGG
TGGCCTGGAAGGTCGCGCTGACATGGCACTGAAATTAGTAGGTGGCGGTCACTTGATTTGCAATCTGAAG
ACAACGTACCGTAGTAAAAAGCCGGCCAAAAACTTAAAGATGCCTGGTGTTTATTACGTGGATCGTAGAT
TGGAAAGAATCAAAGAAGCGGACAAGGAAACGTATGTGGAACAGCACGAAGTCGCCGTCGCACGCTACTG
TGATTTACCGTCCAAGTTAGGTCATAGAGGTGGATCCATGGTGTCCAAAGGTGAAGAACTGTTTACTGGT
GTAGTGCCGATTTTAGTTGAATTAGACGGTGATGTGAATGGTCATAAGTTTAGCGTGTCGGGTGAAGGCG
AAGGTGATGCTACCTTTGGTGGCTCTGCAGATCTGGAAGACAACGCGGAAACTCTGAACGATAACTTGAA
GGTTATCGAAAAGGCCGATAATGCTGCACAAGTGAAAGACGCGTTAACAAAGATGCGCGCCGCGGCTTTG
GATGCTCAGAAAGCAACGCCACCGAAACTGGAGGATAAGTCTCCTGACTCACCAGAAATGAAAGATTTTC
GTCATGGCTTCGACATTTTAGTGGGTCAAATCGATGACGCCTTGAAACTGGCGAACGAGGGTAAAGTCAA
GGAAGCTCAAGCAGCCGCGGAACAGCTGAAGACCACTCGTAATGCATATCATCAGAAATACAGAGGTGGC
AAACTGACCTTGAAGTTTATCTGTACAACGGGTAAACTGCCTGTTCCATGGCCGACTTTGGTGACCACTC
TGGGCTATGGTGTACAATGCTTCTCACGTTACCCAGATCATATGAAACAGCACGACTTTTTCAAGAGCGC
CATGCCGGAAGGCTACGTTCAAGAACGCACTATTTTCTTTAAGGATGACGGTAACTACAAGACACGTGCG
GAAGTCAAATTTGAAGGCGATACGCTGGTAAACAGAATCGAATTGAAGGGTATCGATTTCAAGGAAGACG
GCAACATCTTGGGTCATAAATTGGAATACAACTACAACTCCCACAACGTCTACATCATGGCTGATAAGCA
AAAGAATGGCATCAAGGTAAACTTCAAGATCAGACATAACATCGAAGATGGTTCTGTTCAGCTGGCTGAC
CACTATCAACAGAATACACCTATTGGCGATGGTCCGGTGCTGTTACCTGATAACCATTACTTGAGCACGC
AGAGTGCACTGTCCAAAGATCCAAATGAAAAGCGCGACCACATGGTCTTGTTGGAATTTGTCACCGCTGC
TGGTATCACTTTGGGTATGGATGAACTGTATAAACCTAAGAAGAAGAGGAAGGTTTGAAAGCTTATCGAT
ACCGTCGACCTCGAGTCATGTAATTAGTTATGTCACGCTTACATTCACGCCCTCCCCCCACATCCGCTCT
AACCGAAAAGGAAGGAGTTAGACAACCTGAAGTCTAGGTCCCTATTTATTTTTTTATAGTTATGTTAGTA
TTAAGAACGTTATTTATATTTCAAATTTTTCTTTTTTTTCTGTACAGACGCGTGTACGCATGTAACATTA
TACTGAAAACCTTGCTTGAGAAGGTTTTGGGACGCTCGAAGGCTTTAATTTGCGGCCGGTACCCAATTCG
CCCTATAGTGAGTCGTATTACGCGCGCTCACTGGCCGTCGTTTTACAACGTCGTGACTGGGAAAACCCTG
GCGTTACCCAACTTAATCGCCTTGCAGCACATCCCCCTTTCGCCAGCTGGCGTAATAGCGAAGAGGCCCG
CACCGATCGCCCTTCCCAACAGTTGCGCAGCCTGAATGGCGAATGG
[124 nt withheld, positions 3267-3390]
C
[91 nt withheld, positions 3392-3482]
A
[49 nt withheld, positions 3484-3532]
CCTTTGACGTTGGAGTCCACGTTCTTT
[37 nt withheld, positions 3560-3596]
ACCCTATCTCGGTCTATTCTTTTGATTTATAAGGGATTTTGCCGATTTCGGCCTATTGGTTAAAAAATGA
GCTGATTTAACAAAAATTTAACGCGAATTTTAACAAAATATTAACGCTTACAATTTCCTGATGCGGTATT
TTCTCCTTACGCATCTGTGCGGTATTTCACACCGCATATCGACCGGTCGAGGAGAACTTCTAGTATATCT
ACATACCTAATATTATTGCCTTATTAAAAATGGAATCCCAACAATTACATCAAAATCCACATTCTCTTCA
AAATCAATTGTCCTGTACTTCCTTGTTCATGTGTGTTCAAAAACGTTATATTTATAGGATAATTATACTC
TATTTCTCAACAAGTAATTGGTTGTTTGGCCGAGCGGTCTAAGGCGCCTGATTCAAGAAATATCTTGACC
GCAGTTAACTGTGGGAATACTCAGGTATCGTAAGATGCAAGAGTTCGAATCTCTTAGCAACCATTATTTT
TTTCCTCAACATAACGAGAACACACAGGGGCGCTATCGCACAGAATCAAATTCGATGACTGGAAATTTTT
TGTTAATTTCAGAGGTCGCCTGACGCATATACCTTTTTCAACTGAAAAATTGGGAGAAAAAGGAAAGGTG
AGAGCGCCGGAACCGGCTTTTCATATAGAATAGAGAAGCGTTCATGACTAAATGCTTGCATCACAATACT
TGAAGTTGACAATATTATTTAAGGACCTATTGTTTTTTCCAATAGGTGGTTAGCAATCGTCTTACTTTCT
AACTTTTCTTACCTTTTACATTTCAGCAATATATATATATATATTTCAAGGATATACCATTCTAATGTCT
GCCCCTAAGAAGATCGTCGTTTTGCCAGGTGACCACGTTGGTCAAGAAATCACAGCCGAAGCCATTAAGG
TTCTTAAAGCTATTTCTGATGTTCGTTCCAATGTCAAGTTCGATTTCGAAAATCATTTAATTGGTGGTGC
TGCTATCGATGCTACAGGTGTTCCACTTCCAGATGAGGCGCTGGAAGCCTCCAAGAAGGCTGATGCCGTT
TTGTTAGGTGCTGTGGGTGGTCCTAAATGGGGTACCGGTAGTGTTAGACCTGAACAAGGTTTACTAAAAA
TCCGTAAAGAACTTCAATTGTACGCCAACTTAAGACCATGTAACTTTGCATCCGACTCTCTTTTAGACTT
ATCTCCAATCAAGCCACAATTTGCTAAAGGTACTGACTTCGTTGTTGTCAGAGAATTAGTGGGAGGTATT
TACTTTGGTAAGAGAAAGGAAGACGATGGTGATGGTGTCGCTTGGGATAGTGAACAATACACCGTTCCAG
AAGTGCAAAGAATCACAAGAATGGCCGCTTTCATGGCCCTACAACATGAGCCACCATTGCCTATTTGGTC
CTTGGATAAAGCTAATGTTTTGGCCTCTTCAAGATTATGGAGAAAAACTGTGGAGGAAACCATCAAGAAC
GAATTCCCTACATTGAAGGTTCAACATCAATTGATTGATTCTGCCGCCATGATCCTAGTTAAGAACCCAA
CCCACCTAAATGGTATTATAATCACCAGCAACATGTTTGGTGATATCATCTCCGATGAAGCCTCCGTTAT
CCCAGGTTCCTTGGGTTTGTTGCCATCTGCGTCCTTGGCCTCTTTGCCAGACAAGAACACCGCATTTGGT
TTGTACGAACCATGCCACGGTTCTGCTCCAGATTTGCCAAAGAATAAGGTCAACCCTATCGCCACTATCT
TGTCTGCTGCAATGATGTTGAAATTGTCATTGAACTTGCCTGAAGAAGGTAAGGCCATTGAAGATGCAGT
TAAAAAGGTTTTGGATGCAGGTATCAGAACTGGTGATTTAGGTGGTTCCAACAGTACCACCGAAGTCGGT
GATGCTGTCGCCGAAGAAGTTAAGAAAATCCTTGCTTAAAAAGATTCTCTTTTTTTATGATATTTGTACA
TAAACTTTATAAATGAAATTCATAATAGAAACGACACGAAATTACAAAATGGAATATGTTCATAGGGTAG
ACGAAACTATATACGCAATCTACATACATTTATCAAGAAGGAGAAAAAGGAGGATGTAAAGGAATACAGG
TAAGCAAATTGATACTAATGGCTCAACGTGATAAGGAAAAAGAATTGCACTTTAACATTAATATTGACAA
GGAGGAGGGCACCACACAAAAAGTTAGGTGTAACAGAAAATCATGAAACTATGATTCCTAATTTATATAT
TGGAGGATTTTCTCTAAAAAAAAAAAAATACAACAAATAAAAAACACTCAATGACCTGACCATTTGATGG
AGTTTAAGTCAATACCTTCTTGAACCATTTCCCATAATGGTGAAAGTTCCCTCAAGAATTTTACTCTGTC
AGAAACGGCCTTAACGACGTAGTCGATATGGTGCACTCTCAGTACAATCTGCTCTGATGCCGCATAGTTA
AGCCAGCCCCGACACCCGCCAACACCCGCTGACGCGCCCTGACGGGCTTGTCTGCTCCCGGCATCCGCTT
ACAGACAAGCTGTGACCGTCTCCGGGAGCTGCATGTGTCAGAGGTTTTCACCGTCATCACCGAAACGCGC
GAGACGAAAGGGCCTCGTGATACGCCTATTTTTATAGGTTAATGTCATGATAATAATGGTTTCTTAGGAC
GGATCGCTTGCCTGTAACTTACACGCGCCTCGTATCTTTTAATGATGGAATAATTTGGGAATTTACTCTG
TGTTTATTTATTTTTATGTTTTGTATTTGGATTTTAGAAAGTAAATAAAGAAGGTAGAAGAGTTACGGAA
TGAAGAAAAAAAAATAAACAAAGGTTTAAAAAATTTCAACAAAAAGCGTACTTTACATATATATTTATTA
GACAAGAAAAGCAGATTAAATAGATATACATTCGATTAACGATAAGTAAAATGTAAAATCACAGGATTTT
CGTGTGTGGTCTTCTACACAGACAAGATGAAACAATTCGGCATTAATACCTGAGAGCAGGAAGAGCAAGA
TAAAAGGTAGTATTTGTTGGCGATCCCCCTAGAGTCTTTTACATCTTCGGAAAACAAAAACTATTTTTTC
TTTAATTTCTTTTTTTACTTTCTATTTTTAATTTATATATTTATATTAAAAAATTTAAATTATAATTATT
TTTATAGCACGTGATGAAAAGGACCCAGGTGGCACTTTTCGGGGAAATGTGCGCGGAACCCCTATTTGTT
TATTTTTCTAAATACATTCAAATATGTATCCGCTCATGAGACAATAACCCTGATAAATGCTTCAATAATA
TTGAAAAAGGAAGAGTATGAGTATTCAACATTTCCGTGTCGCCCTTATTCCCTTTTTTGCGGCATTTTGC
CTTCCTGTTTTTGCTCACCCAGAAACGCTGGTGAAAGTAAAAGATGCTGAAGATCAGTTGGGTGCACGAG
TGGGTTACATCGAACTGGATCTCAACAGCGGTAAGATCCTTGAGAGTTTTCGCCCCGAAGAACGTTTTCC
AATGATGAGCACTTTTAAAGTTCTGCTATGTGGCGCGGTATTATCCCGTATTGACGCCGGGCAAGAGCAA
CTCGGTCGCCGCATACACTATTCTCAGAATGACTTGGTTGAGTACTCACCAGTCACAGAAAAGCATCTTA
CGGATGGCATGACAGTAAGAGAATTATGCAGTGCTGCCATAACCATGAGTGATAACACTGCGGCCAACTT
ACTTCTGACAACGATCGGAGGACCGAAGGAGCTAACCGCTTTTTTGCACAACATGGGGGATCATGTAACT
CGCCTTGATCGTTGGGAACCGGAGCTGAATGAAGCCATACCAAACGACGAGCGTGACACCACGATGCCTG
TAGCAATGGCAACAACGTTGCGCAAACTATTAACTGGCGAACTACTTACTCTAGCTTCCCGGCAACAATT
AATAGACTGGATGGAGGCGGATAAAGTTGCAGGACCACTTCTGCGCTCGGCCCTTCCGGCTGGCTGGTTT
ATTGCTGATAAATCTGGAGCCGGTGAGCGTGGGTCTCGCGGTATCATTGCAGCACTGGGGCCAGATGGTA
AGCCCTCCCGTATCGTAGTTATCTACACGACGGGGAGTCAGGCAACTATGGATGAACGAAATAGACAGAT
CGCTGAGATAGGTGCCTCACTGATTAAGCATTGGTAACTGTCAGACCAAGTTTACTCATATATACTTTAG
ATTGATTTAAAACTTCATTTTTAATTTAAAAGGATCTAGGTGAAGATCCTTTTTGATAATCTCATGACCA
AAATCCCTTAACGTGAGTTTTCGTTCCACTGAGCGTCAGACCCCGTAGAAAAGATCAAAGGATCTTCTTG
AGATCCTTTTTTTCTGCGCGTAATCTGCTGCTTGCAAACAAAAAAACCACCGCTACCAGCGGTGGTTTGT
TTGCCGGATCAAGAGCTACCAACTCTTTTTCCGAAGGTAACTGGCTTCAGCAGAGCGCAGATACCAAATA
CTGTTCTTCTAGTGTAGCCGTAGTTAGGCCACCACTTCAAGAACTCTGTAGCACCGCCTACATACCTCGC
TCTGCTAATCCTGTTACCAGTGGCTGCTGCCAGTGGCGATAAGTCGTGTCTTACCGGGTTGGACTCAAGA
CGATAGTTACCGGATAAGGCGCAGCGGTCGGGCTGAACGGGGGGTTCGTGCACACAGCCCAGCTTGGAGC
GAACGACCTACACCGAACTGAGATACCTACAGCGTGAGCTATGAGAAAGCGCCACGCTTCCCGAAGGGAG
AAAGGCGGACAGGTATCCGGTAAGCGGCAGGGTCGGAACAGGAGAGCGCACGAGGGAGCTTCCAGGGGGA
AACGCCTGGTATCTTTATAGTCCTGTCGGGTTTCGCCACCTCTGACTTGAGCGTCGATTTTTGTGATGCT
CGTCAGGGGGGCGGAGCCTATGGAAAAACGCCAGCAACGCGGCCTTTTTACGGTTCCTGGCCTTTTGCTG
GCCTTTTGCTCACATGTTCTTTCCTGCGTTATCCCCTGATTCTGTGGATAACCGTATTACCGCCTTTGAG
TGAGCTGAT
